>Addgene plasmid #216979 | pET26b(modified)-U-Lg | addgene full sequence | sequence record 445622 | Addgene NGS Result
TTGGCGAATGGG
[124 nt withheld, positions 13-136]
C
[91 nt withheld, positions 138-228]
A
[49 nt withheld, positions 230-278]
CCTTTGACGTTGGAGTCCACGTTCTTT
[37 nt withheld, positions 306-342]
ACCCTATCTCGGTCTATTCTTTTGATTTATAAGGGATTTTGCCGATTTCGGCCTATTGGTTAAAAAATGA
GCTGATTTAACAAAAATTTAACGCGAATTTTAACAAAATATTAACGCTTACAATTTAGGTGGCACTTTTC
GGGGAAATGTGCGCGGAACCCCTATTTGTTTATTTTTCTAAATACATTCAAATATGTATCCGCTCATGAA
TTAATTCTTATTTGCCGACTACCTTGGTGATCTCGCCTTTCACGTAGTGGACAAATTCTTCCAACTGATC
TGCGCGCGAGGCCAAGCGATCTTCTTCTTGTCCAAGATAAGCCTGTCTAGCTTCAAGTATGACGGGCTGA
TACTGGGCCGGCAGGCGCTCCATTGCCCAGTCGGCAGCGACATCCTTCGGCGCGATTTTGCCGGTTACTG
CGCTGTACCAAATGCGGGACAACGTAAGCACTACATTTCGCTCATCGCCAGCCCAGTCGGGCGGCGAGTT
CCATAGCGTTAAGGTTTCATTTAGCGCCTCAAATAGATCCTGTTCAGGAACCGGATCAAAGAGTTCCTCC
GCCGCTGGACCTACCAAGGCAACGCTATGTTCTCTTGCTTTTGTCAGCAAGATAGCCAGATCAATGTCGA
TCGTGGCTGGCTCGAAGATACCTGCAAGAATGTCATTGCGCTGCCATTCTCCAAATTGCAGTTCGCGCTT
AGCTGGATAACGCCACGGAATGATGTCGTCGTGCACAACAATGGTGACTTCTACAGCGCGGAGAATCTCG
CTCTCTCCAGGGGAAGCCGAAGTTTCCAAAAGGTCGTTGATCAAAGCTCGCCGCGTTGTTTCATCAAGCC
TTACGGTCACCGTAACCAGCAAATCAATATCACTGTGTGGCTTCAGGCCGCCATCCACTGCGGAGCCGTA
CAAATGTACGGCCAGCAACGTCGGTTCGAGATGGCGCTCGATGACGCCAACTACCTCTGATAGTTGAGTC
GATACTTCGGCGATCACCGCTTCCCTCATAACACCCCTTGTATTACTGTTTATGTAAGCAGACAGTTTTA
TTGTTCATGACCAAAATCCCTTAACGTGAGTTTTCGTTCCACTGAGCGTCAGACCCCGTAGAAAAGATCA
AAGGATCTTCGATCAAAGGATCTTCTTGAGATCCTTTTTTTCTGCGCGTAATCTTTTGCCCTGTAAACGA
AAAAACCACCTGGGGAGGTGGTTTGATCGAAGGTTAAGCAGTTCCCCAACTGACTTAACCTTCGAAAAAA
CCACCTGGGGAGGTGGTTTGATCGAAGGTTAAGTCAGTTGGGGAACTGCTTAACCGTGGTAACTGGCTTT
CGCAGAGCACAGCAACCAAATCTGTCCTTCCAGTGTAGCCGGACTTTGGCGCACACTTCAAGAGCAACCG
CGTGTTTAGCTAAACAAATCCTCTGCGAACTCCCAGTTACCAATGGCTGCTGCCAGTGGCGTTTTACCGT
GCTTTTCCGGGTTGGACTCAAGTGAACAGTTACCGGATAAGGCGCAGCAGTCGGGCTGAACGGGGAGTTC
TTGCTTACAGCCCAGCTTGGAGCGAACGACCTACACCGAGCCGAGATACCAGTGTGTGAGCTATGAGAAA
GCGCCACACTTCCCGTAAGGGAGAAAGGCGGAACAGGTATCCGGTAAACGGCAGGGTCGGAACAGGAGAG
CGCAAGAGGGAGCGACCCGCCGGAAACGGTGGGGATCTTTAAGTCCTGTCGGGTTTCGCCCGTACTGTCA
GATTCATGGTTGAGCCTCACGGCTCCCACAGATGCACCGGAAAAGCGTCTGTTTATGTGAACTCTGGCAG
GAGGGCGGAGCCTATGGAAAAACGCCACCGGCGCGGCCCTGCTGTTTTGCCTCACATGTTAGTCCCCTGC
TTATCCACGGAATCTGTGGGTAACTTTGTATGTGTCCGCAGCGCAACGCCAGCAACGCGGCCTTTTTACG
GTTCCTGGCCTTTTGCTGGCCTTTTGCTCACATGTTCTTTCCTGCGTTATCCCCTGATTCTGTGGATAAC
CGTATTACCGCCTTTGAGTGAGCTGATACCGCTCGCCGCAGCCGAACGACCGAGCGCAGCGAGTCAGTGA
GCGAGGAAGCGGAAGAGCGCCTGATGCGGTATTTTCTCCTTACGCATCTGTGCGGTATTTCACACCGCAA
TGGTGCACTCTCAGTACAATCTGCTCTGATGCCGCATAGTTAAGCCAGTATACACTCCGCTATCGCTACG
TGACTGGGTCATGGCTGCGCCCCGACACCCGCCAACACCCGCTGACGCGCCCTGACGGGCTTGTCTGCTC
CCGGCATCCGCTTACAGACAAGCTGTGACCGTCTCCGGGAGCTGCATGTGTCAGAGGTTTTCACCGTCAT
CACCGAAACGCGCGAGGCAGCTGCGGTAAAGCTCATCAGCGTGGTCGTGAAGCGATTCACAGATGTCTGC
CTGTTCATCCGCGTCCAGCTCGTTGAGTTTCTCCAGAAGCGTTAATGTCTGGCTTCTGATAAAGCGGGCC
ATGTTAAGGGCGGTTTTTTCCTGTTTGGTCACTGATGCCTCCGTGTAAGGGGGATTTCTGTTCATGGGGG
TAATGATACCGATGAAACGAGAGAGGATGCTCACGATACGGGTTACTGATGATGAACATGCCCGGTTACT
GGAACGTTGTGAGGGTAAACAACTGGCGGTATGGATGCGGCGGGACCAGAGAAAAATCACTCAGGGTCAA
TGCCAGCGCTTCGTTAATACAGATGTAGGTGTTCCACAGGGTAGCCAGCAGCATCCTGCGATGCAGATCC
GGAACATAATGGTGCAGGGCGCTGACTTCCGCGTTTCCAGACTTTACGAAACACGGAAACCGAAGACCAT
TCATGTTGTTGCTCAGGTCGCAGACGTTTTGCAGCAGCAGTCGCTTCACGTTCGCTCGCGTATCGGTGAT
TCATTCTGCTAACCAGTAAGGCAACCCCGCCAGCCTAGCCGGGTCCTCAACGACAGGAGCACGATCATGC
GCACCCGTGGGGCCGCCATGCCGGCGATAATGGCCTGCTTCTCGCCGAAACGTTTGGTGGCGGGACCAGT
GACGAAGGCTTGAGCGAGGGCGTGCAAGATTCCGAATACCGCAAGCGACAGGCCGATCATCGTCGCGCTC
CAGCGAAAGCGGTCCTCGCCGAAAATGACCCAGAGCGCTGCCGGCACCTGTCCTACGAGTTGCATGATAA
AGAAGACAGTCATAAGTGCGGCGACGATAGTCATGCCCCGCGCCCACCGGAAGGAGCTGACTGGGTTGAA
GGCTCTCAAGGGCATCGGTCGAGATCCCGGTGCCTAATGAGTGAGCTAACTTACATTAATTGCGTTGCGC
TCACTGCCCGCTTTCCAGTCGGGAAACCTGTCGTGCCAGCTGCATTAATGAATCGGCCAACGCGCGGGGA
GAGGCGGTTTGCGTATTGGGCGCCAGGGTGGTTTTTCTTTTCACCAGTGAGACGGGCAACAGCTGATTGC
CCTTCACCGCCTGGCCCTGAGAGAGTTGCAGCAAGCGGTCCACGCTGGTTTGCCCCAGCAGGCGAAAATC
CTGTTTGATGGTGGTTAACGGCGGGATATAACATGAGCTGTCTTCGGTATCGTCGTATCCCACTACCGAG
ATATCCGCACCAACGCGCAGCCCGGACTCGGTAATGGCGCGCATTGCGCCCAGCGCCATCTGATCGTTGG
CAACCAGCATCGCAGTGGGAACGATGCCCTCATTCAGCATTTGCATGGTTTGTTGAAAACCGGACATGGC
ACTCCAGTCGCCTTCCCGTTCCGCTATCGGCTGAATTTGATTGCGAGTGAGATATTTATGCCAGCCAGCC
AGACGCAGACGCGCCGAGACAGAACTTAATGGGCCCGCTAACAGCGCGATTTGCTGGTGACCCAATGCGA
CCAGATGCTCCACGCCCAGTCGCGTACCGTCTTCATGGGAGAAAATAATACTGTTGATGGGTGTCTGGTC
AGAGACATCAAGAAATAACGCCGGAACATTAGTGCAGGCAGCTTCCACAGCAATGGCATCCTGGTCATCC
AGCGGATAGTTAATGATCAGCCCACTGACGCGTTGCGCGAGAAGATTGTGCACCGCCGCTTTACAGGCTT
CGACGCCGCTTCGTTCTACCATCGACACCACCACGCTGGCACCCAGTTGATCGGCGCGAGATTTAATCGC
CGCGACAATTTGCGACGGCGCGTGCAGGGCCAGACTGGAGGTGGCAACGCCAATCAGCAACGACTGTTTG
CCCGCCAGTTGTTGTGCCACGCGGTTGGGAATGTAATTCAGCTCCGCCATCGCCGCTTCCACTTTTTCCC
GCGTTTTCGCAGAAACGTGGCTGGCCTGGTTCACCACGCGGGAAACGGTCTGATAAGAGACACCGGCATA
CTCTGCGACATCGTATAACGTTACTGGTTTCACATTCACCACCCTGAATTGACTCTCTTCCGGGCGCTAT
CATGCCATACCGCGAAAGGTTTTGCGCCATTCGATGGTGTCCGGGATCTCGACGCTCTCCCTTATGCGAC
TCCTGCATTAGGAAGCAGCCCAGTAGTAGGTTGAGGCCGTTGAGCACCGCCGCCGCAAGGAATGGTGCAT
GCAAGGAGATGGCGCCCAACAGTCCCCCGGCCACGGGGCCTGCCACCATACCCACGCCGAAACAAGCGCT
CATGAGCCCGAAGTGGCGAGCCCGATCTTCCCCATCGGTGATGTCGGCGATATAGGCGCCAGCAACCGCA
CCTGTGGCGCCGGTGATGCCGGCCACGATGCGTCCGGCGTAGAGGATCGAGATCTCGATCCCGCGAAATT
AATACGACTCACTATAGGGGAATTGTGAGCGGATAACAATTCCCCTCTAGAAATAATTTTGTTTAACTTT
AAGAAGGAGATATACATATGAGTACAGGCCCTTCTTTTTCAACTAAAGACAATACGCTTGAATACTTTGT
GAAAGCTTCTAATAAACACGGCTTTTCACTTGATATTTCATTAAATGTAAACGGCGCTGTGATTTCCGGT
ACCATGATTTCAGCAAAAGAATACTTTGATTACTTAAGCGAAACGTTTGAAGAAGGCAGTGAAGTGGCTC
AGGCGCTAAGCGAACAATTCTCTTTAGCAAGCGAAGCGAGCGAATCAAACGGAGAAGCAGAAGCCCATTT
TATTCATTTGAAAAATACAAAGATTTACTGTGGAGACAGTAAATCTACTCCTTCTAAAGGCAAAATCTTT
TGGAGAGGGAAAATAGCAGAAGTAGACGGGTTTTTCTTAGGAAAGATTTCTGATGCAAAATCAACGAGTA
AAAAGAGTTCAGTTTCTCAAGGCAGTTCAGGTGGTGGCGGGAGCGGAGGTGGAGGCTCGAGCGGTGTCTT
CACACTCGAAGATTTCGTTGGGGACTGGGAACAGACAGCCGCCTACAACCTGGACCAAGTCCTTGAACAG
GGAGGTGTGTCCAGTTTGCTGCAGAATCTCGCCGTGTCCGTAACTCCGATCCAAAGGATTGTCCGGAGCG
GTGAAAATGCCCTGAAGATCGACATCCATGTCATCATCCCGTATGAAGGTCTGAGCGCCGACCAAATGGC
CCAGATCGAAGAGGTGTTTAAGGTGGTGTACCCTGTGGATGATCATCACTTTAAGGTGATCCTGCCCTAT
GGCACACTGGTAATCGACGGGGTTACGCCGAACATGCTGAACTATTTCGGACGGCCGTATGAAGGCATCG
CCGTGTTCGACGGCAAAAAGATCACTGTAACAGGGACCCTGTGGAACGGCAACAAAATTATCGACGAGCG
CCTGATCACCCCCGACGGCTCCATGCTGTTCCGAGTAACCATCAACGATTATAAAGATGATGATGATAAA
AGCTGAGGCTGTTTTGGCGGATGAGAGAAGATTGAGATCCGGCTGCTAACAAAGCCCGAAAGGAAGCTGA
GTTGGCTGCTGCCACCGCTGAGCAATAACTAGCATAACCCCTTGGGGCCTCTAAACGGGTCTTGAGGGGT
TTTTTGCTGAAAGGAGGAACTATATCCGGA
Features (pLannotate 1.2.2; 20 found; start..end, strand, type, name):
     13..441     +  rep_origin     f1 ori (sequence partly withheld): f1 bacteriophage origin of replication; arrow indicates direction of (+) strand synthesis
    494..551     +  promoter       AmpR promoter (fragment): bla
    560..1351    -  CDS            SmR: aminoglycoside adenylyltransferase (Murphy, 1985); aadA; confers resistance to spectinomycin and streptomycin
   1473..1570    +  rep_origin     CloDF13 ori (fragment): Plasmids containing the CloDF13 (CDF) origin of replication can be propagated in E. coli cells that contain additional plasmids with compatible origins.
   1595..2276    +  rep_origin     CloDF13 ori (fragment): Plasmids containing the CloDF13 (CDF) origin of replication can be propagated in E. coli cells that contain additional plasmids with compatible origins.
   2324..2457    +  rep_origin     RSF ori (fragment): Plasmids containing the RSF 1030 origin of replication can be propagated in E. coli cells that contain additional plasmids with compatible origins.
   2462..2601    -  misc_feature   bom: basis of mobility region from pBR322
   2703..2894    -  CDS            rop: Rop protein, which maintains plasmids at low copy number; rop
   2911..3291    +  CDS            YPB1_ECOLX: Protein predicted: Swiss-Prot protein existence level 4. From Escherichia coli.
   3363..3654    -  CDS            TcR (fragment): tetracycline efflux protein; tet; confers resistance to tetracycline
   3669..3690    -  protein_bind   CAP binding site: CAP binding activates transcription in the presence of cAMP. E. coli catabolite activator protein
   3703..4785    -  CDS            lacI: lac repressor; lacI; The lac repressor binds to the lac operator to inhibit transcription in E. coli. This inhibition can be relieved by adding lactose or isopropyl-β-D-thiogalactopyranoside (IPTG).
   4786..4863    -  promoter       lacI promoter: lacI
   4871..5150    -  CDS            TcR (fragment): tetracycline efflux protein; tet; confers resistance to tetracycline
   5172..5190    +  promoter       T7 promoter: promoter for bacteriophage T7 RNA polymerase
   5191..5215    +  protein_bind   lac operator: The lac repressor binds to the lac operator to inhibit transcription in E. coli. This inhibition can be relieved by adding lactose or isopropyl-β-D-thiogalactopyranoside (IPTG). lac repressor encoded by lacI
   5230..5252    +  RBS            RBS: efficient ribosome binding site from bacteriophage T7 gene 10 (Olins and Rangwala, 1989)
   5728..6199    +  CDS            Nluc (fragment): NanoLuc® luciferase human codon-optimized
   6264..6313    +  CDS            SET1 (fragment): solubility-enhancement tag derived from T7 phage gene 10B
   6321..6368    +  terminator     T7 terminator: transcription terminator for bacteriophage T7 RNA polymerase
