[The description below was written by a language model from this plasmid's Addgene catalogue record and pLannotate feature annotations shown in this document.]
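Description:
pET26b(modified)-U-Lg is a 6,392 bp bacterial expression plasmid built on an altered pET26b backbone for T7-driven production of a gas vesicle protein fused to one half of a split luciferase. The "modified" label is borne out by the annotated features. Instead of the usual pET26b kanamycin marker and pBR322-type origin, the plasmid carries the aadA (SmR) gene for spectinomycin/streptomycin resistance and a CloDF13 (CDF) origin, detected as two fragments next to a short RSF-like match. The CDF origin is compatible with other common replicons, so the plasmid can be maintained in E. coli alongside a second plasmid, and it is catalogued as low copy. Other backbone elements are an f1 origin, the bom region, rop, lacI with its own promoter, and residual tetracycline-resistance fragments that are not expected to be functional.

The expression cassette runs from a T7 promoter with an adjacent lac operator and the T7 gene 10 ribosome binding site to the T7 terminator. Transcription therefore requires a host supplying T7 RNA polymerase and is held off by LacI until IPTG is added. The open reading frame encodes GvpU from Priestia megaterium, joined through a linker to the Large BiT fragment of split NanoLuc (annotated as a partial Nluc CDS), with a C-terminal FLAG tag listed in the catalogue fields. GvpU itself is not annotated in the feature table but presumably occupies the gap between the RBS and the Nluc fragment. A short SET1-like match just before the terminator is probably residual vector sequence. The associated study mapped protein-protein interactions in gas vesicle assembly, which suggests co-expression with complementary-fragment fusions so that binding restores luminescence.
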