Addgene plasmid #216979: pET26b(modified)-U-Lg
Purpose: Expression of GvpU-Linker-Large BiT
Depositing lab: George Lu. Depositing organization: Rice University. Publication: Elucidating the assembly of gas vesicles by systematic protein-protein interaction analysis. Iburg M, Anderson AP, Wong VT, Anton ED, He A, Lu GJ. EMBO J. 2024 Oct;43(19):4156-4172. doi: 10.1038/s44318-024-00178-2. Epub 2024 Sep 3. PubMed 39227754.
Backbone
  Vector backbone: pET26b
  Vector type: Bacterial Expression
Growth in bacteria
  Bacterial resistance: Spectinomycin, 50 μg/mL
  Growth temperature: 30°C
  Growth strain: DH5alpha
  Copy number: Low Copy
Gene/Insert
  Gene/Insert name: GvpU-Linker-Large BiT
  Species: Synthetic; Priestia megaterium
  Tag / fusion protein: Split Nanoluciferase LargeBiT-FLAG (C terminal on insert)
  Cloning method: Gibson Cloning
Terms and licenses: Academic/Nonprofit Terms; Industry Terms: Not Available to Industry
Depositor comments: Please visit https://www.biorxiv.org/content/10.1101/2023.07.23.550228v1 for bioRxiv preprint.
How to cite: pET26b(modified)-U-Lg was a gift from George Lu (Addgene plasmid # 216979 ; http://n2t.net/addgene:216979 ; RRID:Addgene_216979)
